>Addgene plasmid #199210 | pTub-split-intein-Gal4[1-20]-N-int | addgene full sequence | sequence record 390147 | Addgene NGS Result
CATTTAGCTACCTCTCTCACTCGCACGCAGTGCCGGCTCAAGTTGGGCGCGGCTCTGCAATTATCGATTT
TCTTGGGGTGTGTAACTAATCATCCGTTTTCCCTTCCTCCTCATCCACAGCGTGAAGGTACCCGCCCGGG
GATCAGATCCGCGGCCGCAACATGAAGCTACTGTCTTCTATCGAACAAGCATGCGATATTTGCCGACTTA
AAAAGCTCAAGTGCCTGGATCTGAAGACCCAGGTGCAGACCCCCCAGGGCATGAAGGAGATCAGCAACAT
CCAGGTGGGCGATCTGGTGCTGAGCAACACCGGCTACAACGAGGTGCTGAACGTGTTCCCCAAGAGCAAG
AAGAAGAGCTACAAGATCACCCTGGAGGATGGCAAGGAGATCATCTGCAGCGAGGAGCACCTGTTCCCCA
CCCAGACCGGCGAGATGAACATCAGCGGCGGCCTGAAGGAGGGCATGTGCCTGTACGTGAAGGAGTAATA
ACTCGAGGGTACCTCTAGAGGATCTTTGTGAAGGAACCTTACTTCTGTGGTGTGACATAATTGGACAAAC
TACCTACAGAGATTTAAAGCTCTAAGGTAAATATAAAATTTTTAAGTGTATAATGTGTTAAACTACTGAT
TCTAATTGTTTGTGTATTTTAGATTCCAACCTATGGAACTGATGAATGGGAGCAGTGGTGGAATGCCTTT
AATGAGGAAAACCTGTTTTGCTCAGAAGAAATGCCATCTAGTGATGATGAGGCTACTGCTGACTCTCAAC
ATTCTACTCCTCCAAAAAAGAAGAGAAAGGTAGAAGACCCCAAGGACTTTCCTTCAGAATTGCTAAGTTT
TTTGAGTCATGCTGTGTTTAGTAATAGAACTCTTGCTTGCTTTGCTATTTACACCACAAAGGAAAAAGCT
GCACTGCTATACAAGAAAATTATGGAAAAATATTTGATGTATAGTGCCTTGACTAGAGATCATAATCAGC
CATACCACATTTGTAGAGGTTTTACTTGCTTTAAAAAACCTCCCACACCTCCCCCTGAACCTGAAACATA
AAATGAATGCAATTGTTGTTGTTAACTTGTTTATTGCAGCTTATAATGGTTACAAATAAAGCAATAGCAT
CACAAATTTCACAAATAAAGCATTTTTTTCACTGCATTCTAGTTGTGGTTTGTCCAAACTCATCAATGTA
TCTTATCATGTCTGGATCCACTAGTGTCGACGATGTAGGTCACGGTCTCGAAGCCGCGGTGCGGGTGCCA
GGGCGTGCCCTTGGGCTCCCCGGGCGCGTACTCCACCTCACCCATCTGGTCCATCATGATGAACGGGTCG
AGGTGGCGGTAGTTGATCCCGGCGAACGCGCGGCGCACCGGGAAGCCCTCGCCCTCGAAACCGCTGGGCG
CGGTGGTCACGGTGAGCACGGGACGTGCGACGGCGTCGGCGGGTGCGGATACGCGGGGCAGCGTCAGCGG
GTTCTCGACGGTCACGGCGGGCATGTCGACACTAGTTCTAGCCAGCTTTTGTTCCCTTTAGTGAGGGTTA
ATTTCGAGCTTGGCGTAATCATGGTCATAGCTGTTTCCTGTGTGAAATTGTTATCCGCTCACAATTCCAC
ACAACATACGAGCCGGAAGCATAAAGTGTAAAGCCTGGGGTGCCTAATGAGTGAGCTAACTCACATTAAT
TGCGTTGCGCTCACTGCCCGCTTTCCAGTCGGGAAACCTGTCGTGCCAGCTGCATTAATGAATCGGCCAA
CGCGCGGGGAGAGGCGGTTTGCGTATTGGGCGCTCTTCCGCTTCCTCGCTCACTGACTCGCTGCGCTCGG
TCGTTCGGCTGCGGCGAGCGGTATCAGCTCACTCAAAGGCGGTAATACGGTTATCCACAGAATCAGGGGA
TAACGCAGGAAAGAACATGTGAGCAAAAGGCCAGCAAAAGGCCAGGAACCGTAAAAAGGCCGCGTTGCTG
GCGTTTTTCCATAGGCTCCGCCCCCCTGACGAGCATCACAAAAATCGACGCTCAAGTCAGAGGTGGCGAA
ACCCGACAGGACTATAAAGATACCAGGCGTTTCCCCCTGGAAGCTCCCTCGTGCGCTCTCCTGTTCCGAC
CCTGCCGCTTACCGGATACCTGTCCGCCTTTCTCCCTTCGGGAAGCGTGGCGCTTTCTCATAGCTCACGC
TGTAGGTATCTCAGTTCGGTGTAGGTCGTTCGCTCCAAGCTGGGCTGTGTGCACGAACCCCCCGTTCAGC
CCGACCGCTGCGCCTTATCCGGTAACTATCGTCTTGAGTCCAACCCGGTAAGACACGACTTATCGCCACT
GGCAGCAGCCACTGGTAACAGGATTAGCAGAGCGAGGTATGTAGGCGGTGCTACAGAGTTCTTGAAGTGG
TGGCCTAACTACGGCTACACTAGAAGAACAGTATTTGGTATCTGCGCTCTGCTGAAGCCAGTTACCTTCG
GAAAAAGAGTTGGTAGCTCTTGATCCGGCAAACAAACCACCGCTGGTAGCGGTGGTTTTTTTGTTTGCAA
GCAGCAGATTACGCGCAGAAAAAAAGGATCTCAAGAAGATCCTTTGATCTTTTCTACGGGGTCTGACGCT
CAGTGGAACGAAAACTCACGTTAAGGGATTTTGGTCATGAGATTATCAAAAAGGATCTTCACCTAGATCC
TTTTAAATTAAAAATGAAGTTTTAAATCAATCTAAAGTATATATGAGTAAACTTGGTCTGACAGTTACCA
ATGCTTAATCAGTGAGGCACCTATCTCAGCGATCTGTCTATTTCGTTCATCCATAGTTGCCTGACTCCCC
GTCGTGTAGATAACTACGATACGGGAGGGCTTACCATCTGGCCCCAGTGCTGCAATGATACCGCGAGACC
CACGCTCACCGGCTCCAGATTTATCAGCAATAAACCAGCCAGCCGGAAGGGCCGAGCGCAGAAGTGGTCC
TGCAACTTTATCCGCCTCCATCCAGTCTATTAATTGTTGCCGGGAAGCTAGAGTAAGTAGTTCGCCAGTT
AATAGTTTGCGCAACGTTGTTGCCATTGCTACAGGCATCGTGGTGTCACGCTCGTCGTTTGGTATGGCTT
CATTCAGCTCCGGTTCCCAACGATCAAGGCGAGTTACATGATCCCCCATGTTGTGCAAAAAAGCGGTTAG
CTCCTTCGGTCCTCCGATCGTTGTCAGAAGTAAGTTGGCCGCAGTGTTATCACTCATGGTTATGGCAGCA
CTGCATAATTCTCTTACTGTCATGCCATCCGTAAGATGCTTTTCTGTGACTGGTGAGTACTCAACCAAGT
CATTCTGAGAATAGTGTATGCGGCGACCGAGTTGCTCTTGCCCGGCGTCAATACGGGATAATACCGCGCC
ACATAGCAGAACTTTAAAAGTGCTCATCATTGGAAAACGTTCTTCGGGGCGAAAACTCTCAAGGATCTTA
CCGCTGTTGAGATCCAGTTCGATGTAACCCACTCGTGCACCCAACTGATCTTCAGCATCTTTTACTTTCA
CCAGCGTTTCTGGGTGAGCAAAAACAGGAAGGCAAAATGCCGCAAAAAAGGGAATAAGGGCGACACGGAA
ATGTTGAATACTCATACTCTTCCTTTTTCAATATTATTGAAGCATTTATCAGGGTTATTGTCTCATGAGC
GGATACATATTTGAATGTATTTAGAAAAATAAACAAATAGGGGTTCCGCGCACATTTCCCCGAAAAGTGC
CACCTAAATTGTAAGCGTTAATATTTTGTTAAAATTCGCGTTAAATTTTTGTTAAATCAGCTCATTTTTT
AACCAATAGGCCGAAATCGGCAAAATCCCTTATAAATCAAAAGAATAGACCGAGATAGGGT
[37 nt withheld, positions 3842-3878]
AAAGAACGTGGACTCCAACGTCAAAGG
[49 nt withheld, positions 3906-3954]
T
[91 nt withheld, positions 3956-4046]
G
[124 nt withheld, positions 4048-4171]
CCCATTCGCCATTCAGGCTGCGCAACTGTTGGGAAGGGCGATCGGTGCGGGCCTCTTCGCTATTACGCCA
GCTGGCGAAAGGGGGATGTGCTGCAAGGCGATTAAGTTGGGTAACGCCAGGGTTTTCCCAGTCACGACGT
TGTAAAACGACGGCCAGTGAATTGTAATACGACTCACTATAGGGCGAATTGGGTACGTACCGGGCCCCTA
GTATGTATGTAAGTTAATAAAACCCATTTTTGCGGAAAGTAGATAAAAAAAACATTTTTTTTTTTTACTG
CACTGGATATCATTGAACTTATCTGATCAGTTTTAAATTTACTTCGATCCAAGGGTATTTGATGTACCAG
GTTCTTTCGATTACCTCTCACTCAAAATGACATTCCACTCAAAGTCAGCGCTGTTTGCCTCCTTCTCTGT
CCACAGAAATATCGCCGTCTCTTTCGCCGCTGCGTCCGCTATCTCTTTCGCCACCGTTTGTAGCGTTACG
TAGCGTCAATGTCCGCCTTCAGTTGCATTTTGTCAGCGGTTTCGTGACGAAGCTCCAAGCGGTTTACGCC
ATCAATTAAACACAAAGTGCTGTGCCAAAACTCCTCTCGCTTCTTATTTTTGTTTGTTTTTTGAGTGATT
GGGGTGGTGATTGGTTTTGGGTGGGTAAGCAGGGGAAAGTGTGAAAAATCCCGGCAATGGGCCAAGAGGA
TCAGGAGCTATTAATTCGCGGAGGCAGCAAACACCCATCTGCCGAGCATCTGAACAATGTGAGTAGTACA
TGTGCATACATCTTAAGTTCACTTGATCTATAGGAACTGCGATTGCAACATCAAATTGTCTGCGGCGTGA
GAACTGCGACCCACAAAAATCCCAAACCGCAATTGCACAAACAAATAGTGACACGAAACAGATTATTCTG
GTAGCTGTTCTCGCTATATAAGACAATTTTTGAGATCATATCATGATCAAGACATCTAAAGGCATTCATT
TTCGACTATATTCTTTTTTACAAAAAATATAACAACCAGATATTTTAAGCTGATCCTAGATGCACAAAAA
ATAAATAAAAGTATAAACCTACTTCGTAGGATACTTCGGGGTACTTTTTGTTCGGGGTTAGATGAGCATA
ACGCTTGTAGTTGATATTTGAGATCCCCTATCATTGCAGGGTGACAGCGGAGCGGCTTCGCAGAGCTGCA
TTAACCAGGGCTTCGGGCAGGCCAAAAACTACGGCACGCTCCGGCCACCCAGTCCGCCGGAGGACTCCGG
TTCAGGGAGCGGCCAACTAGCCGAGAACCTCACCTATGCCTGGCACAATATGGACATCTTTGGGGCGGTC
AATCAGCCGGGCTCCGGATGGCGGCAGCTGGTCAACCGGACACGCGGACTATTCTGCAACGAGCGACACA
TACCGGCGCCCAGGAAACATTTGCTCAAGAACGGTGAGTTTCTATTCGCAGTCGGCTGATCTGTGTGAAA
TCTTAATAAAGGGTCCAATTACCAATTTGAAACTCAGTTTGCGGCGTGGCCTATCCGGGCGAACTTTTGG
CCGTGATGGGCAGTTCCGGTGCCGGAAAGACGACCCTGCTGAATGCCCTTGCCTTTCGATCGCCGCAGGG
CATCCAAGTATCGCCATCCGGGATGCGACTGCTCAATGGCCAACCTGTGGACGCCAAGGAGATGCAGGCC
AGGTGCGCCTATGTCCAGCAGGATGACCTCTTTATCGGCTCCCTAACGGCCAGGGAACACCTGATTTTCC
AAGCCATGGTGCGGATGCCACGACATCTGACCTATCGGCAGCGAGTGGCCCGCGTGGATCAGGTGATCCA
GGAGCTTTCGCTCAGCAAATGTCAGCACACGATCATCGGTGTGCCCGGCAGGGTGAAAGGTCTGTCCGGC
GGAGAAAGGAAGCGTCTGGCATTCGCCTCCGAGGCTCTAACCGATCCGCCGCTTCTGATCTGCGATGAGC
CCACCTCCGGACTGGACTCCTTTACCGCCCACAGCGTCGTCCAGGTGCTGAAGAAGCTGTCGCAGAAGGG
CAAGACCGTCATCCTGACCATTCATCAGCCGTCTTCCGAGCTGTTTGAGCTCTTTGACAAGATCCTTCTG
ATGGCCGAGGGCAGGGTAGCTTTCTTGGGCACTCCCAGCGAAGCCGTCGACTTCTTTTCCTAGTGAGTTC
GATGTGTTTATTAAGGGTATCTAGTATTACATAACATCTCAACTCCTATCCAGCGTGGGTGCCCAGTGTC
CTACCAACTACAATCCGGCGGACTTTTACGTACAGGTGTTGGCCGTTGTGCCCGGACGGGAGATCGAGTC
CCGTGATCGGATCGCCAAGATATGCGACAATTTTGCCATTAGCAAAGTAGCCCGGGATATGGAGCAGTTG
TTGGCCACCAAAAATCTGGAGAAGCCACTGGAGCAGCCGGAGAATGGGTACACCTACAAGGCCACCTGGT
TCATGCAGTTCCGGGCGGTCCTGTGGCGATCCTGGCTGTCGGTGCTCAAGGAACCACTCCTCGTAAAAGT
GCGACTTATTCAGACAACGGTGAGTGGTTCCAGTGGAAACAAATGATATAACGCTTACAATTCTTGGAAA
CAAATTCGCTAGATTTTAGATAGAATTGCCTGATTCCACACCCTTCTTAGTTTTTTTCAATGAGATGTAT
AGTTTATAGTTTTGCAGAAGATAAATAAATTTCATTTAACTCGCGAATATTAATGAGATGCGAGTAACAT
TTTAATTTGCAGATGGTTGCCATCTTGATTGGCCTCATCTTTTTGGGCCAACAACTCACGCAAGTGGGTG
TGATGAATATCAACGGAGCCATCTTCCTCTTCCTGACCAACATGACCTTTCAAAACGTCTTTGCCACGAT
AAATGTAAGTCATGTTTAGAATACATTTGCATTTCAATAATTTACTAACTTTCTAATGAATCGATTCGAT
TTAGGTGTTCACCTCAGAGCTGCCAGTTTTTATGAGGGAGGCCCGAAGTCGACTTTATCGCTGTGACACA
TACTTTCTGGGCAAAACGATTGCCGAATTGCCGCTTTTTCTCACAGTGCCACTGGTCTTCACGGCGATTG
CCTATCCGATGATCGGACTGCGGGCCGGAGTGCTGCACTTCTTCAACTGCCTGGCGCTGGTCACTCTGGT
GGCCAATGTGTCAACGTCCTTCGGATATCTAATATCCTGCGCCAGCTCCTCGACCTCGATGGCGCTGTCT
GTGGGTCCGCCGGTTATCATACCATTCCTGCTCTTTGGCGGCTTCTTCTTGAACTCGGGCTCGGTGCCAG
TATACCTCAAATGGTTGTCGTACCTCTCATGGTTCCGTTACGCCAACGAGGGTCTGCTGATTAACCAATG
GGCGGACGTGGAGCCGGGCGAAATTAGCTGCACATCGTCGAACACCACGTGCCCCAGTTCGGGCAAGGTC
ATCCTGGAGACGCTTAACTTCTCCGCCGCCGATCTGCCGCTGGACTACGTGGGTCTGGCCATTCTCATCG
TGAGCTTCCGGGTGCTCGCATATCTGGCTCTAAGACTTCGGGCCCGACGCAAGGAGTAGCCGACATATAT
CCGAAATAACTGCTTGTTTTTTTTTTTTACCATTATTACCATCGTGTTTACTGTTTATTGCCCCCTCAAA
AAGCTAATGTAATTATATTTGTGCCAATAAAAACAAGATATGACCTATAGAATACAAGTATTTCCCCTTC
GAACATCCCCACAAGTAGACTTTGGATTTGTCTTCTAACCAAAAGACTTACACACCTGCATACCTTACAT
CAAAAACTCGTTTATCGCTACATAAAACACCGGGATATATTTTTTATATACATACTTTTCAAATCGCGCG
CCCTCTTCATAATTCACCTCCACCACACCACGTTTCGTAGTTGCTCTTTCGCTGTCTCCCACCCGCTCTC
CGCAACACATTCACCTTTTGTTCGACGACCTTGGAGCGACTGTCGTTAGTTCCGCGCGATTCGGTTCGCT
CAAATGGTTCCGAGTGGTTCATTTCGTCTCAATAGAAATTAGTAATAAATATTTGTATGTACAATTTATT
TGCTCCAATATATTTGTATATATTTCCCTCACAGCTATATTTATTCTAATTTAATATTATGACTTTTTAA
GGTAATTTTTTGTGACCTGTTCGGAGTGATTAGCGTTACAATTTGAACTGAAAGTGACATCCAGTGTTTG
TTCCTTGTGTAGATGCATCTCAAAAAAATGGTGGGCATAATAGTGTTGTTTATATATATCAAAAATAACA
ACTATAATAATAAGAATACATTTAATTTAGAAAATGCTTGGATTTCACTGGAACTAGGCTAGCATAACTT
CGTATAATGTATGCTATACGAAGTTATGCTAGCGGATCCAAGCTTGCGGCCGCAATTCTATATTCTAAAA
ACACAAATGATACTTCTAAAAAAAAATCATGAATGGCATCAACTCTAAGCTTGCACAGGTCCTGTTCGAT
AACGTCGTACTCGGGAATCACCTTTAACTTGTCCGCTATTGGGTATTTGTCCTTAAACACATTCGTAATC
TCTCCCACAATCATTGCCCTGGCCTCTGCAATGTAAAAAGTATTTATAAAATATCGCTGGCTCTAAAGGA
AACATATTAATCAAAGTATTGAGGCTTTATCAATCTAACATTTACAAGTAGTCAGACCACAATTTTTAGA
CTGCACTTCTGCGTAAGTAAATGAAATGAAATGGTGACCTACTCTTGGGTAGCCGTACTGTTATATGCTG
ACGAGCCTTCACCTGGGCCTGCTTTTTCTCCTGTTTCGTCTGATGCGTCGGATGCGGCTGGACTGGCTGA
TTGTTGGGATTGGGTTTTGGATGCTGCTCCGAAAGGTGGGCCACAGCTTTTGCGATGGTGGTGCCCACTA
TGCGGTTGCTGCAGGAACTACAGCTGAATGTTCGCTTTATTGTCTGCAGCTCCTGGGGCTGGACGAAGGC
CACGCCCTCACCCGGTGCGGCCATCTCCTGCGGCAAAACGTATGTGGGATTCCTGTCCAAGTAGCTCTCG
ATGCCCACCATAATGCGCTCCAGCAGGTTGGCCAGGTGCGGGTCTAGCTGCGGCGGATTCGTCGTCTGGT
TCACTGAGTTTAGGGTCTGCAGAAAGAAGTGTGCCTCCATGGTAAGCGGATTCATCTGCACGATCAGCGG
GCTTTAGTCTAAAAATTCGAATGATACAAACTCGTACTCACGTAAAGCAGTTTGTTTGGCATCATCTCGG
CCATCGTCTTATTCTTCTTCGTGGCCTTTGTTACCGGAGCGGCTATGTTGGGCGCGGTGGAGCCCGGAAG
CTGAAAGGTTAATCGAATGCGTTAACTTTTCTGCAACTCGAAAGTTTGCCGCCTTTGTTCGACTGCCAAT
AACTGTTGATTCGAAAATTCGAATCGAAGCGGTTGAATTTCGTAGGGTGGCCAACTACACCAAAGTTCGC
CGGCGGTGTATGCATGTGAGTGTGAGTGTGACAGTGGGTGTACGTGTGCTTTAAGCGACACAATCGCACC
GCGATGTACATATTTTTGTAGTAATGTGTGTGCATTTTTCGTCCGGATCACGGCTCCATAAAATAAATCA
TATCACAGGGCTCAGGGATTTGTGAGTAGAAGTTCCCGCCACTTAAACGTCACTTGTGAAATCGCCATCG
ACGGTCAACTTTTACTCACACTGGTCTTTCGCGGACGGACCGTCTCAAAGTACTGCCTTTCTGCGTTGGA
AAACATCGCCTTTTTCGTCCAAAAGGAGTCCCCAGGTTCGATCCGCATGGCGTTGTGCGTGCGTGCCTTT
CTTTTCAAATGATTACGGCTATTAACTTGGGGGCGTTAAGTTGGAAACACGTAAATTGCAGACTGCGATT
AGAGTGACCATGAGTAGGAGTTCAAAATCTCCTGACATCATTTTCTTAAAACCTGCTTTGTTTTTTACAT
TTCTATTTAATATAACTCCTATTTGAATAAAAAAACAAAACAAGTTTAGATGTTAAGATATTAACTACAT
CCTTTGCTCCAAAGGGAGAGGGGAAGTTATGGAGTTAATTAATTTGCTGTTGGAAATCAATATGGAGTCA
GAAATATAATGATTTACTAAACCTTATTGAATCGGTAACGATGCGAATTTATATTAAAATAGCTTTTATG
AAACATTCAACAAAAATATTATTAATGTTGGCCCACTTTAGCAACCGGTTAGGTCTACCGGTTGGGCAAG
CAAAGATTCACGCCCTGGTTCGAGTCCCAACTAGTCCTGCAAAATACCGCAGCAAGTTTTAGAGAGACCA
AGTGCCATTACCTCTCCCACTTCAGTTATCGGTTATGCGGCGTTTAAGTCGACAGCTTGCCGTCTCTAGC
TCCGGTGCCTATATAAAGCAGCCCGCTTTCCACATTTCATATTCGTTTTACGTTTGTCAAGCCTCATAGC
CGGCAGTTCGAACGTATACGCTCTCTGAGTCAGACCTCGAAATCGTAGCTCTACACAATTCTGTGAATTT
TCCTTGTCGCGTGTGAAACACTTCCAATAAAAACTCCTGCAGGTGAGTACTTTAAAAAAAAATCTAGTGA
AATAATGCTGAAAAGAAATTTGTGTGGGCAAAATTCAATGGGCAAAAACGCGATGCGGCTTTTTCTCAAA
ATGGCGGCCGGCCTGCGTTTTTTCCTCAAAAGTGATGACGTCATGCCTGTTTTTTTTTTTTTGTTCGCAA
TGAGGAATGGCTCTTAAAATCTACTAGATAAAAAAAATATTCATTATTTCTATGCTGCTGGAACGCTTCA
TTAATCTTAAAAATTCTAAATTCGGTTACCATGATACTTCGACGCATAACTGTAGATTTTGGATAGAATT
AAAGAGAAAATGGCGAGAGAGTAAAATTCCGGCGTCGGCAAAGTAGAGCAAAAAAATCAGTATAC
Features (pLannotate 1.2.2; 23 found; start..end, strand, type, name):
    162..224     +  CDS            GAL4 DNA binding domain (fragment): DNA binding domain of the GAL4 transcriptional activator; Saccharomyces cerevisiae GAL4 (truncated)
    511..585     +  CDS            small t antigen (fragment): SV40 (simian virus 40) small t antigen
    587..652     +  intron         small t intron: SV40 (simian virus 40) small t antigen intron
    782..802     +  CDS            SV40 NLS: nuclear localization signal of SV40 (simian virus 40) large T antigen
    809..943     +  CDS            LT_POVHA (fragment): Protein inferred from homology: Swiss-Prot protein existence level 3. Isoform large T antigen is a key early protein essential for both driving viral replication and inducing cellular transformation. Plays a role in viral genome replication by driving entry of quiescent cells into the cell cycle and by autoregulating the synthesis of viral early mRNA. Displays highly oncogenic activities by corrupting the host cellular checkpoint mechanisms that guard cell division and the transcription, replication, and repair of DNA. Participates in the modulation of cellular gene expression preceeding viral
    968..1051    +  CDS            large T antigen (fragment): large T antigen from SV40 (simian virus 40)
   1074..1208    +  polyA_signal   SV40 poly(A) signal: SV40 polyadenylation signal
   1237..1306    +  protein_bind   attB: attB site for the φC31 integrase (Groth et al., 2000) phage φC31 integrase
   1525..1543    -  promoter       T3 promoter: promoter for bacteriophage T3 RNA polymerase
   1586..1608    -  protein_bind   lac operator (fragment): The lac repressor binds to the lac operator to inhibit transcription in E. coli. This inhibition can be relieved by adding lactose or isopropyl-β-D-thiogalactopyranoside (IPTG). lac repressor encoded by lacI
   1612..1642    -  promoter       lac promoter: promoter for the E. coli lac operon
   1657..1678    -  protein_bind   CAP binding site: CAP binding activates transcription in the presence of cAMP. E. coli catabolite activator protein
   1691..1783    -  CDS            lacI (fragment): lac repressor; lacI; The lac repressor binds to the lac operator to inhibit transcription in E. coli. This inhibition can be relieved by adding lactose or isopropyl-β-D-thiogalactopyranoside (IPTG).
   1966..2554    -  rep_origin     ori: high-copy-number ColE1/pMB1/pBR322/pUC origin of replication
   2725..3585    -  CDS            AmpR: β-lactamase; bla; confers resistance to ampicillin, carbenicillin, and related antibiotics
   3586..3690    -  promoter       AmpR promoter: bla
   3743..4171    -  rep_origin     f1 ori (sequence partly withheld): f1 bacteriophage origin of replication; arrow indicates direction of (+) strand synthesis
   4176..4333    -  CDS            lacZα (fragment): LacZα fragment of β-galactosidase; lacZ fragment
   4336..4354    +  promoter       T7 promoter: promoter for bacteriophage T7 RNA polymerase
   4379..8498    +  gene           mini-white: white; This modified version of the white gene lacks part of the first intron.
   8505..8538    -  protein_bind   loxP: Cre-mediated recombination occurs in the 8-bp core sequence (GCATACAT). Cre recombinase
   8905..9336    -  CDS            Tailor (fragment): TUTT_DROME - Experimental evidence at protein level: Swiss-Prot protein existence level 1. Uridylyltransferase which mediates terminal uridylation of miRNAs, leading to their degradation. Has high specificity for splicing-derived miRNAs (mirtrons) and other miRNA substrates containing a 3'-G terminal nucleotide. Appears to be a major suppressor of mirtron biogenesis. From Drosophila melanogaster (Fruit fly).
   9393..9959    -  CDS            Tailor (fragment): TUTT_DROME - Experimental evidence at protein level: Swiss-Prot protein existence level 1. Uridylyltransferase which mediates terminal uridylation of miRNAs, leading to their degradation. Has high specificity for splicing-derived miRNAs (mirtrons) and other miRNA substrates containing a 3'-G terminal nucleotide. Appears to be a major suppressor of mirtron biogenesis. From Drosophila melanogaster (Fruit fly).
