[The description below was written by a language model from this plasmid's Addgene catalogue record and pLannotate feature annotations shown in this document.]
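Description:
pTub-split-intein-Gal4[1-20]-N-int is an 11.1 kb Drosophila transgenesis plasmid built on the pTub-attB-w backbone and designed to express one half of a split-intein Gal4 system ubiquitously in the fly. It is propagated in E. coli through a high-copy ColE1/pUC-type origin with ampicillin selection (AmpR), and it also carries an f1 origin plus leftover cloning-vector elements (lac promoter/operator, lacZα fragment, T3 and T7 promoters). For germline transformation it contains a φC31 attB site for integrase-mediated insertion into a genomic attP landing site. A mini-white gene provides an eye-colour marker for identifying transformants, and a single loxP site lies next to it.

The 327 bp insert encodes the first 20 residues of yeast Gal4, which the annotation detects as a short truncated fragment of the GAL4 DNA-binding domain, fused to the N-terminal half of a split intein. The intein portion is not annotated in the feature table. Downstream lies an SV40 small t intron and SV40 polyadenylation signal; the small t and large T antigen "CDS" hits in that region are simply part of this standard 3' cassette. The tubulin promoter named in the record is not annotated as such. The Drosophila genomic stretch upstream of the insert, flagged as Tailor gene fragments on the opposite strand, may correspond to it, but the record does not confirm this.

When co-expressed with the complementary C-intein Gal4 component, protein trans-splicing is expected to reconstitute a full-length Gal4. This allows intersectional labelling of cells that express both halves and, as the associated publication title states, remains repressible by Gal80. This tubulin-driven version supplies the N-terminal component ubiquitously.
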