Addgene plasmid #199210: pTub-split-intein-Gal4[1-20]-N-int
Purpose: For ubiquitous expression of split-intein Gal4-N-int component under control of the tubulin promoter
Depositing lab: Norbert Perrimon. Depositing organization: Harvard Medical School. Publication: split-intein Gal4 provides intersectional genetic labeling that is repressible by Gal80. Ewen-Campen B, Luan H, Xu J, Singh R, Joshi N, Thakkar T, Berger B, White BH, Perrimon N. Proc Natl Acad Sci U S A. 2023 Jun 13;120(24):e2304730120. doi: 10.1073/pnas.2304730120. Epub 2023 Jun 5. PubMed 37276389.
Backbone
  Vector backbone: pTub-attB-w
  Total vector size (bp): 11096
Growth in bacteria
  Bacterial resistance: Ampicillin, 100 μg/mL
  Growth temperature: 37°C
  Growth strain: DH5alpha
  Copy number: Unknown
Gene/Insert
  Gene/Insert name: split-intein Gal4[1-20]-N-int
  Species: D. melanogaster (fly)
  Insert size (bp): 327
Terms and licenses: Academic/Nonprofit Terms; Industry Terms: Not Available to Industry
How to cite: pTub-split-intein-Gal4[1-20]-N-int was a gift from Norbert Perrimon (Addgene plasmid # 199210 ; http://n2t.net/addgene:199210 ; RRID:Addgene_199210)
